>Addgene plasmid #47198 | TAL3479 | depositor partial sequence | sequence record 67285 | Insert sequence
ATGGACTACAAAGACCATGACGGTGATTATAAAGATCATGACATCGATTACAAGGATGACGATGACAAGA
TGGCCCCCAAGAAGAAGAGGAAGGTGGGCATTCACCGCGGGGTACCTATGGTGGACTTGAGGACACTCGG
TTATTCGCAACAGCAACAGGAGAAAATCAAGCCTAAGGTCAGGAGCACCGTCGCGCAACACCACGAGGCG
CTTGTGGGGCATGGCTTCACTCATGCGCATATTGTCGCGCTTTCACAGCACCCTGCGGCGCTTGGGACGG
TGGCTGTCAAATACCAAGATATGATTGCGGCCCTGCCCGAAGCCACGCACGAGGCAATTGTAGGGGTCGG
TAAACAGTGGTCGGGAGCGCGAGCACTTGAGGCGCTGCTGACTGTGGCGGGTGAGCTTAGGGGGCCTCCG
CTCCAGCTCGACACCGGGCAGCTGCTGAAGATCGCGAAGAGAGGGGGAGTAACAGCGGTAGAGGCAGTGC
ACGCCTGGCGCAATGCGCTCACCGGGGCCCCCTTGAACCTGACCCCAGACCAGGTAGTCGCAATCGCGAA
CAATAATGGGGGAAAGCAAGCCCTGGAAACCGTGCAAAGGTTGTTGCCGGTCCTTTGTCAAGACCACGGC
CTTACACCGGAGCAAGTCGTGGCCATTGCAAATAATAACGGTGGCAAACAGGCTCTTGAGACGGTTCAGA
GACTTCTCCCAGTTCTCTGTCAAGCCCACGGGCTGACTCCCGATCAAGTTGTAGCGATTGCGTCCAACGG
TGGAGGGAAACAAGCATTGGAGACTGTCCAACGGCTCCTTCCCGTGTTGTGTCAAGCCCACGGTTTGACG
CCTGCACAAGTGGTCGCCATCGCCAGCCATGATGGCGGTAAGCAGGCGCTGGAAACAGTACAGCGCCTGC
TGCCTGTACTGTGCCAGGATCATGGACTGACCCCAGACCAGGTAGTCGCAATCGCGTCGAACATTGGGGG
AAAGCAAGCCCTGGAAACCGTGCAAAGGTTGTTGCCGGTCCTTTGTCAAGACCACGGCCTTACACCGGAG
CAAGTCGTGGCCATTGCAAATAATAACGGTGGCAAACAGGCTCTTGAGACGGTTCAGAGACTTCTCCCAG
TTCTCTGTCAAGCCCACGGGCTGACTCCCGATCAAGTTGTAGCGATTGCGTCGCATGACGGAGGGAAACA
AGCATTGGAGACTGTCCAACGGCTCCTTCCCGTGTTGTGTCAAGCCCACGGTTTGACGCCTGCACAAGTG
GTCGCCATCGCCAACAACAACGGCGGTAAGCAGGCGCTGGAAACAGTACAGCGCCTGCTGCCTGTACTGT
GCCAGGATCATGGACTGACCCCAGACCAGGTAGTCGCAATCGCGTCACATGACGGGGGAAAGCAAGCCCT
GGAAACCGTGCAAAGGTTGTTGCCGGTCCTTTGTCAAGACCACGGCCTTACACCGGAGCAAGTCGTGGCC
ATTGCAAGCAACATCGGTGGCAAACAGGCTCTTGAGACGGTTCAGAGACTTCTCCCAGTTCTCTGTCAAG
CCCACGGGCTGACTCCCGATCAAGTTGTAGCGATTGCGAATAACAATGGAGGGAAACAAGCATTGGAGAC
TGTCCAACGGCTCCTTCCCGTGTTGTGTCAAGCCCACGGTTTGACGCCTGCACAAGTGGTCGCCATCGCC
AACAACAACGGCGGTAAGCAGGCGCTGGAAACAGTACAGCGCCTGCTGCCTGTACTGTGCCAGGATCATG
GACTGACCCCAGACCAGGTAGTCGCAATCGCGTCAAACGGAGGGGGAAAGCAAGCCCTGGAAACCGTGCA
AAGGTTGTTGCCGGTCCTTTGTCAAGACCACGGCCTTACACCGGAGCAAGTCGTGGCCATTGCATCCCAC
GACGGTGGCAAACAGGCTCTTGAGACGGTTCAGAGACTTCTCCCAGTTCTCTGTCAAGCCCACGGGCTGA
CTCCCGATCAAGTTGTAGCGATTGCGAATAACAATGGAGGGAAACAAGCATTGGAGACTGTCCAACGGCT
CCTTCCCGTGTTGTGTCAAGCCCACGGTTTGACGCCTGCACAAGTGGTCGCCATCGCCAGCCATGATGGC
GGTAAGCAGGCGCTGGAAACAGTACAGCGCCTGCTGCCTGTACTGTGCCAGGATCATGGACTGACACCCG
AACAGGTGGTCGCCATTGCTTCTAACATCGGAGGACGGCCAGCCTTGGAG
