>Addgene plasmid #47198 | TAL3479 | addgene partial sequence | sequence record 69274 | JDS-TALEN-F 5'-TAGGGGTCGGTAAACAGTGG-3'
TGTGGCGGGTGAGCTTAGGGGGCCTCCGCTCCAGCTCGACACCGGGCAGCTGCTGAAGATCGCGAAGAGA
GGGGGAGTAACAGCGGTAGAGGCAGTGCACGCCTGGCGCAATGCGCTCACCGGGGCCCCCTTGAACCTGA
CCCCAGACCAGGTAGTCGCAATCGCGAACAATAATGGGGGAAAGCAAGCCCTGGAAACCGTGCAAAGGTT
GTTGCCGGTCCTTTGTCAAGACCACGGCCTTACACCGGAGCAAGTCGTGGCCATTGCAAATAATAACGGT
GGCAAACAGGCTCTTGAGACGGTTCAGAGACTTCTCCCAGTTCTCTGTCAAGCCCACGGGCTGACTCCCG
ATCAAGTTGTAGCGATTGCGTCCAACGGTGGAGGGAAACAAGCATTGGAGACTGTCCAACGGCTCCTTCC
CGTGTTGTGTCAAGCCCACGGTTTGACGCCTGCACAAGTGGTCGCCATCGCCAGCCATGATGGCGGTAAG
CAGGCGCTGGAAACAGTACAGCGCCTGCTGCCTGTACTGTGCCAGGATCATGGACTGACCCCAGACCAGG
TAGTCGCAATCGCGTCGAACATTGGGGGAAAGCAAGCCCTGGAAACCGTGCAAAGGTTGTTGCCGGTCCT
TTGTCAAGACCACGGCCTTACACCGGAGCAAGTCGTGGCCATTGCAAATAATAACGGTGGCAAACAGGCT
CTTGAGACGGTTCAGAGACTTCTCCCAGTTCTCTGTCAAGCCCACGGGCTGACTCCCGATCAAGTTGTAG
CGATTGCGTCGCATGACGGAGGGAAACAAGCATTGGAGACTGTCCAACGGCTCCTTCC
