[The description below was written by a language model from this plasmid's Addgene catalogue record.]
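Description:
TAL3479 is a TALEN expression plasmid built on the JDS70 backbone (about 6.4 kb without insert), a vector classed as mammalian expression with a T7 promoter. It is propagated in E. coli as a high-copy plasmid under ampicillin selection. The roughly 1.4 kb insert, named ZebrafishCommunity-klf4a-right, is an engineered TAL effector repeat array rather than a copy of the zebrafish gene itself. It encodes the DNA-binding repeats that direct the protein to the right half-site of a target within the Danio rerio klf4 (klf4a) locus. The array was cloned into the backbone through BsmBI sites that were destroyed in the process, as is typical of type IIS seamless assembly.

The backbone supplies the rest of the nuclease. An N-terminal 3X FLAG tag allows detection of the protein, and a C-terminal wild-type FokI cleavage domain provides nuclease activity, so the completed open reading frame is a FLAG-TALE-FokI fusion driven by the CMV promoter. The T7 designation indicates that the coding sequence can probably also be transcribed in vitro to make mRNA, the usual route for delivering TALENs into zebrafish embryos, although the record does not describe the delivery method. Because FokI must dimerise to cut, this "right" monomer is meant to be paired with a corresponding "left" TALEN that binds the opposite half-site, which is not part of this record. Together they would introduce a double-strand break whose error-prone repair yields indel mutations. The construct belongs to a collection made for targeted gene disruption in zebrafish. No feature table was provided, so finer details such as the origin of replication, the polyadenylation signal and any nuclear localisation signal are not stated.
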