Addgene plasmid #47198: TAL3479
Depositing lab: Keith Joung. Depositing organization: Massachusetts General Hospital. Publication: Targeted gene disruption in somatic zebrafish cells using engineered TALENs. Sander JD, Cade L, Khayter C, Reyon D, Peterson RT, Joung JK, Yeh JR. Nat Biotechnol. 2011 Aug 5;29(8):697-8. doi: 10.1038/nbt.1934. PubMed 21822241.
Backbone
  Vector backbone: JDS70
  Backbone manufacturer: Addgene plasmid #32285
  Backbone size w/o insert (bp): 6447
  Vector type: Mammalian Expression ; T7
Growth in bacteria
  Bacterial resistance: Ampicillin, 100 μg/mL
  Growth temperature: 37°C
  Growth strain: XL1 Blue
  Copy number: High Copy
Gene/Insert
  Gene/Insert name: ZebrafishCommunity-klf4a-right (alt name: klf4a)
  Species: D. rerio (zebrafish)
  Insert size (bp): 1430
  Entrez Gene: klf4 (a.k.a. klf4a)
  Promoter: CMV
  Tag / fusion protein: 3X Flag (N terminal on backbone); WT FOKI (C terminal on backbone)
  Cloning method: Restriction Enzyme; 5′ cloning site BsmBI (destroyed during cloning); 3′ cloning site BsmBI (destroyed during cloning)
  Sequencing primers: 5′ CMV-F; 3′ BGH-rev
Terms and licenses: Academic/Nonprofit Terms; Industry Terms: Not Available to Industry
Depositor comments: Target binding site: TGGTCAGCGCAGGTCGCA It is strongly recommended that users perform a diagnostic digest to verify this plasmid prior to use. For example, a double digest of the plasmid with BamHI and KpnI should result in two bands at 2.3kb and 5.8kb.
How to cite: TAL3479 was a gift from Keith Joung (Addgene plasmid # 47198 ; http://n2t.net/addgene:47198 ; RRID:Addgene_47198)
